Addgene plasmid #127237: pAAV-hSyn-ChRger2-TS-EYFP
Purpose: High photocurrent, low-light sensitive channelrhodopsin (ChRger2) for optogenetic activation with systemic delivery or for low-light activation. Driven by human Synapsin I promoter.
Depositing lab: Viviana Gradinaru. Depositing organization: California Institute of Technology. Publication: Machine learning-guided channelrhodopsin engineering enables minimally invasive optogenetics. Bedbrook CN, Yang KK, Robinson JE, Mackey ED, Gradinaru V, Arnold FH. Nat Methods. 2019 Oct 14. pii: 10.1038/s41592-019-0583-8. doi: 10.1038/s41592-019-0583-8. PubMed 31611694.
Backbone
  Vector backbone: pAAV
  Backbone size w/o insert (bp): 4559
  Total vector size (bp): 6413
  Vector type: Mammalian Expression, AAV
Growth in bacteria
  Bacterial resistance: Ampicillin, 100 μg/mL
  Growth temperature: 37°C
  Growth strain: NEB Stable
  Growth instructions: Use Rec A- competent cells such as Stbl3 cells from Invitrogen for transformation.
  Copy number: High Copy
Gene/Insert
  Gene/Insert name: ChRger2-TS-EYFP
  Insert size (bp): 1854
  Promoter: hSyn1
  Tag / fusion protein: EYFP (C terminal on insert); SpyTag (N terminal on insert)
  Cloning method: Restriction Enzyme; 5′ cloning site BamHI (not destroyed); 3′ cloning site EcoRI (not destroyed)
  Sequencing primers: 5′ gaggcgcgagataggggg; 3′ atatcgaattcttattacttgtacagctcgtccatgcc
Terms and licenses: Academic/Nonprofit Terms; Industry Terms: Not Available to Industry
How to cite: pAAV-hSyn-ChRger2-TS-EYFP was a gift from Viviana Gradinaru (Addgene plasmid # 127237 ; http://n2t.net/addgene:127237 ; RRID:Addgene_127237)
