[The description below was written by a language model from this plasmid's Addgene catalogue record and pLannotate feature annotations shown in this document.]
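Description:
pAAV-hSyn-ChRger2-TS-EYFP is an adeno-associated virus transfer plasmid for mammalian expression, built on a pAAV backbone of about 6.4 kb. It is used to package a neuron-targeted optogenetic actuator into recombinant AAV. In bacteria it is maintained through a high-copy ColE1/pUC-type origin and selected with ampicillin via the bla gene. An f1 phage origin is also present. The expression cassette is flanked by AAV2 inverted terminal repeats, which are the cis elements required for replication and encapsidation of the vector genome. The annotation detects the 3′ ITR in full but only short fragments of the 5′ ITR. This is common for these repeat-rich, recombination-prone regions, and it fits the catalogue's listing of recombination-deficient host strains.

Between the ITRs, the human synapsin I promoter drives neuron-specific expression of the 1.85 kb ChRger2-TS-EYFP insert, cloned between BamHI and EcoRI sites. ChRger2 is an engineered channelrhodopsin described as having high photocurrent and sensitivity to low light. Its coding region is not named in the automated feature table, but presumably occupies the unannotated stretch between the promoter and the downstream fusion partners. The catalogue lists an N-terminal SpyTag, which is likewise unannotated. Following the opsin is a short fragment of KCNJ2 (Kir2.1), which evidently corresponds to the "TS" membrane trafficking signal that improves surface localisation. It is followed by a C-terminal EYFP for visualising expressing cells. A WPRE and the human growth hormone polyadenylation signal enhance transcript stability and processing. The construct is intended for optogenetic activation of neurons, particularly after systemic AAV delivery or where only low light levels reach the target tissue.
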