Features (pLannotate 1.2.2; 16 found; start..end, strand, type, name):
     12..39      +  repeat_region  AAV2 ITR (fragment): inverted terminal repeat of adeno-associated virus serotype 2 inverted
     68..95      +  repeat_region  AAV2 ITR (fragment): inverted terminal repeat of adeno-associated virus serotype 2 inverted
    175..622     +  promoter       hSyn promoter: human synapsin I promoter; confers neuron-specific expression (Kügler et al., 2003)
   1725..1784    +  CDS            KCNJ2 (fragment): KCNJ2_HUMAN - Also known as IRK1. Experimental evidence at protein level: Swiss-Prot protein existence level 1. Probably participates in establishing action potential waveform and excitability of neuronal and muscle tissues. Inward rectifier potassium channels are characterized by a greater tendency to allow potassium to flow into the cell rather than out of it. Their voltage dependence is regulated by the concentration of extracellular potassium; as external potassium is raised, the voltage range of the channel opening shifts to more positive voltages. The inward rectification is mainly due t
   1783..2501    +  CDS            EYFP (fragment): enhanced YFP mammalian codon-optimized
   2505..2529    +  misc_feature   MCS (fragment): pBluescript multiple cloning site
   2529..3117    +  misc_feature   WPRE: woodchuck hepatitis virus posttranscriptional regulatory element
   3149..3625    +  polyA_signal   hGH poly(A) signal: human growth hormone polyadenylation signal
   3665..3805    +  repeat_region  AAV2 ITR: inverted terminal repeat of adeno-associated virus serotype 2 inverted
   3810..3861    -  misc_feature   bom (fragment): basis of mobility region from pBR322
   3880..4335    +  rep_origin     f1 ori (sequence partly withheld): f1 bacteriophage origin of replication; arrow indicates direction of (+) strand synthesis
   4336..4385    -  misc_feature   bom (fragment): basis of mobility region from pBR322
   4487..4522    -  CDS            rop (fragment): Rop protein, which maintains plasmids at low copy number; rop
   4617..4721    +  promoter       AmpR promoter: bla
   4722..5582    +  CDS            AmpR: β-lactamase; bla; confers resistance to ampicillin, carbenicillin, and related antibiotics
   5753..6341    +  rep_origin     ori: high-copy-number ColE1/pMB1/pBR322/pUC origin of replication
>Addgene plasmid #127237 | pAAV-hSyn-ChRger2-TS-EYFP | addgene full sequence | sequence record 246998 | Addgene NGS Result
CCTGCAGGCAGCTGCGCGCTCGCTCGCTCACTGAGGCCGCCCGGGCGTCGGGCGACCTTTGGTCGCCCGG
CCTCAGTGAGCGAGCGAGCGCGCAGAGAGGGAGTGGCCAACTCCATCACTAGGGGTTCCTGCGGCCGCAC
GCGTGTGTCTAGACTGCAGAGGGCCCTGCGTATGAGTGCAAGTGGGTTTTAGGACCAGGATGAGGCGGGG
TGGGGGTGCCTACCTGACGACCGACCCCGACCCACTGGACAAGCACCCAACCCCCATTCCCCAAATTGCG
CATCCCCTATCAGAGAGGGGGAGGGGAAACAGGATGCGGCGAGGCGCGTGCGCACTGCCAGCTTCAGCAC
CGCGGACAGTGCCTTCGCCCCCGCCTGGCGGCGCGCGCCACCGCCGCCTCAGCACTGAAGGCGCGCTGAC
GTCACTCGCCGGTCCCCCGCAAACTCCCCTTCCCGGCCACCTTGGTCGCGTCCGCGCCGCCGCCGGCCCA
GCCGGACCGCACCACGCGAGGCGCGAGATAGGGGGGCACGGGCGCGACCATCTGCGCTGCGGCGCCGGCG
ACTCAGCGCTGCCTCAGTCTGCGGTGGGCAGCGGAGGAGTCGTGTCGTGCCTGAGAGCGCAGTCGAGAAG
GTACCGGATCCGCCACCATGAGCAGACTGGTCGCCGCTTCTTGGCTGCTGGCTCTCCTCCTCTGCGGAAT
TACCAGCACAACAACAGCCTCTGCCCACATCGTGATGGTGGACGCCTACAAGCCCACCAAGAGCGCCCCA
GCAGCTTCTTCTACAGACGGAACAGCCGCCGCAGCAGTGTCTCACTACGCCATGAACGGCTTCGACGAGC
TGGCTAAAGGAGCCGTGGTGCCAGAAGACCACTTTGTCTGCGGACCAGCCGACAAGTGCTATTGCTCCGC
TTGGCTGCACAGCAGAGGAGCCCTGTGGGAGCAGGAAACAGCCAGGGGCTTCCAGTGGTTTGCCGTGTTC
CTGTCTGCCCTGTTTCTGGCTTTCTACGGCTGGCACGCCTATAAGGCCAGCGTGGGCTGGGAGGAGGTGT
ACGTGTGCTCCGTGGAGCTGATCAAAGTGATTCTGGAGATCTATTTCGAGTTTACCAGTCCTGCGATGCT
GTTCCTGTACGGAGGCAACATTACCCCATGGCTTCGTTACGCCGAGTGGCTGCTGACATGCCCTGTCATT
CTTATCCATCTGAGCAACATCACCGGTCTGAGTGAGGCATATAATAAGCGTACCATGGCTCTGCTGGTGT
CAGACCTGGGCACTATCTGCATGGGCGTGACAGCCGCTCTGGCCACTGGGTGGGTGAAGTGGCTGTTTTA
CTGTATCGGCCTGGTGTACGGCACCCAGACATTCTACAACGCAGGAATCATCTACGTGGAGGCGTACCAC
ACCGTGCCGAAGGGCCGGTGTCGCCAGGTGGTGACTGGCATGGCTTGGCTCTTCTTCGTATCATGGGGTA
TGTTCCCCATCCTGTTCATCCTCGGCCCCGAGGGCTTCGGCGTCCTGAGCGTGGCTGGGTCCACTATTGG
CCACACCATCGCCGACCTGCTGTCCAAGAATATTTGGGGACTGCTCGGGCACTTCCTGCGCATCAAAATC
CACGAGCATATCATTATGTACGGCGACATTCGCAGACCAGTGAGCTCCCAGTTTCTGGGCCGCAAGGTGG
ACGTCCTGGCCTTCGTGACAGAGGAGGATAAAGTGGCGGCCGCCAAGAGCAGGATCACCAGCGAGGGCGA
GTACATCCCCCTGGACCAGATCGACATCAACGTGGTGAGCAAGGGCGAGGAGCTGTTCACCGGGGTGGTG
CCCATCCTGGTCGAGCTGGACGGCGACGTAAACGGCCACAAGTTCAGCGTGTCCGGCGAGGGCGAGGGCG
ATGCCACCTACGGCAAGCTGACCCTGAAGTTCATCTGCACCACCGGCAAGCTGCCCGTGCCCTGGCCCAC
CCTCGTGACCACCTTCGGCTACGGCCTGCAGTGCTTCGCCCGCTACCCCGACCACATGAAGCAGCACGAC
TTCTTCAAGTCCGCCATGCCCGAAGGCTACGTCCAGGAGCGCACCATCTTCTTCAAGGACGACGGCAACT
ACAAGACCCGCGCCGAGGTGAAGTTCGAGGGCGACACCCTGGTGAACCGCATCGAGCTGAAGGGCATCGA
CTTCAAGGAGGACGGCAACATCCTGGGGCACAAGCTGGAGTACAACTACAACAGCCACAACGTCTATATC
ATGGCCGACAAGCAGAAGAACGGCATCAAGGTGAACTTCAAGATCCGCCACAACATCGAGGACGGCAGCG
TGCAGCTCGCCGACCACTACCAGCAGAACACCCCCATCGGCGACGGCCCCGTGCTGCTGCCCGACAACCA
CTACCTGAGCTACCAGTCCGCCCTGAGCAAAGACCCCAACGAGAAGCGCGATCACATGGTCCTGCTGGAG
TTCGTGACCGCCGCCGGGATCACTCTCGGCATGGACGAGCTGTACAAGTAATAAGAATTCGATATCAAGC
TTATCGATAATCAACCTCTGGATTACAAAATTTGTGAAAGATTGACTGGTATTCTTAACTATGTTGCTCC
TTTTACGCTATGTGGATACGCTGCTTTAATGCCTTTGTATCATGCTATTGCTTCCCGTATGGCTTTCATT
TTCTCCTCCTTGTATAAATCCTGGTTGCTGTCTCTTTATGAGGAGTTGTGGCCCGTTGTCAGGCAACGTG
GCGTGGTGTGCACTGTGTTTGCTGACGCAACCCCCACTGGTTGGGGCATTGCCACCACCTGTCAGCTCCT
TTCCGGGACTTTCGCTTTCCCCCTCCCTATTGCCACGGCGGAACTCATCGCCGCCTGCCTTGCCCGCTGC
TGGACAGGGGCTCGGCTGTTGGGCACTGACAATTCCGTGGTGTTGTCGGGGAAATCATCGTCCTTTCCTT
GGCTGCTCGCCTATGTTGCCACCTGGATTCTGCGCGGGACGTCCTTCTGCTACGTCCCTTCGGCCCTCAA
TCCAGCGGACCTTCCTTCCCGCGGCCTGCTGCCGGCTCTGCGGCCTCTTCCGCGTCTTCGCCTTCGCCCT
CAGACGAGTCGGATCTCCCTTTGGGCCGCCTCCCCGCATCGATACCGAGCGCTGCTCGAGAGATCTACGG
GTGGCATCCCTGTGACCCCTCCCCAGTGCCTCTCCTGGCCCTGGAAGTTGCCACTCCAGTGCCCACCAGC
CTTGTCCTAATAAAATTAAGTTGCATCATTTTGTCTGACTAGGTGTCCTTCTATAATATTATGGGGTGGA
GGGGGGTGGTATGGAGCAAGGGGCAAGTTGGGAAGACAACCTGTAGGGCCTGCGGGGTCTATTGGGAACC
AAGCTGGAGTGCAGTGGCACAATCTTGGCTCACTGCAATCTCCGCCTCCTGGGTTCAAGCGATTCTCCTG
CCTCAGCCTCCCGAGTTGTTGGGATTCCAGGCATGCATGACCAGGCTCAGCTAATTTTTGTTTTTTTGGT
AGAGACGGGGTTTCACCATATTGGCCAGGCTGGTCTCCAACTCCTAATCTCAGGTGATCTACCCACCTTG
GCCTCCCAAATTGCTGGGATTACAGGCGTGAACCACTGCTCCCTTCCCTGTCCTTCTGATTTTGTAGGTA
ACCACGTGCGGACCGAGCGGCCGCAGGAACCCCTAGTGATGGAGTTGGCCACTCCCTCTCTGCGCGCTCG
CTCGCTCACTGAGGCCGGGCGACCAAAGGTCGCCCGACGCCCGGGCTTTGCCCGGGCGGCCTCAGTGAGC
GAGCGAGCGCGCAGCTGCCTGCAGGGGCGCCTGATGCGGTATTTTCTCCTTACGCATCTGTGCGGTATTT
CACACCGCATA
[95 nt withheld, positions 3862-3956]
T
[46 nt withheld, positions 3958-4003]
C
[141 nt withheld, positions 4005-4145]
CCTTTGACGTTGGAGTCCACGTTCTTT
[37 nt withheld, positions 4173-4209]
ACTCTATCTCGGGCTATTCTTTTGATTTATAAGGGATTTTGCCGATTTCGGTCTATTGGTTAAAAAATGA
GCTGATTTAACAAAAATTTAACGCGAATTTTAACAAAATATTAACGTTTACAATTTTATGGTGCACTCTC
AGTACAATCTGCTCTGATGCCGCATAGTTAAGCCAGCCCCGACACCCGCCAACACCCGCTGACGCGCCCT
GACGGGCTTGTCTGCTCCCGGCATCCGCTTACAGACAAGCTGTGACCGTCTCCGGGAGCTGCATGTGTCA
GAGGTTTTCACCGTCATCACCGAAACGCGCGAGACGAAAGGGCCTCGTGATACGCCTATTTTTATAGGTT
AATGTCATGATAATAATGGTTTCTTAGACGTCAGGTGGCACTTTTCGGGGAAATGTGCGCGGAACCCCTA
TTTGTTTATTTTTCTAAATACATTCAAATATGTATCCGCTCATGAGACAATAACCCTGATAAATGCTTCA
ATAATATTGAAAAAGGAAGAGTATGAGTATTCAACATTTCCGTGTCGCCCTTATTCCCTTTTTTGCGGCA
TTTTGCCTTCCTGTTTTTGCTCACCCAGAAACGCTGGTGAAAGTAAAAGATGCTGAAGATCAGTTGGGTG
CACGAGTGGGTTACATCGAACTGGATCTCAACAGCGGTAAGATCCTTGAGAGTTTTCGCCCCGAAGAACG
TTTTCCAATGATGAGCACTTTTAAAGTTCTGCTATGTGGCGCGGTATTATCCCGTATTGACGCCGGGCAA
GAGCAACTCGGTCGCCGCATACACTATTCTCAGAATGACTTGGTTGAGTACTCACCAGTCACAGAAAAGC
ATCTTACGGATGGCATGACAGTAAGAGAATTATGCAGTGCTGCCATAACCATGAGTGATAACACTGCGGC
CAACTTACTTCTGACAACGATCGGAGGACCGAAGGAGCTAACCGCTTTTTTGCACAACATGGGGGATCAT
GTAACTCGCCTTGATCGTTGGGAACCGGAGCTGAATGAAGCCATACCAAACGACGAGCGTGACACCACGA
TGCCTGTAGCAATGGCAACAACGTTGCGCAAACTATTAACTGGCGAACTACTTACTCTAGCTTCCCGGCA
ACAATTAATAGACTGGATGGAGGCGGATAAAGTTGCAGGACCACTTCTGCGCTCGGCCCTTCCGGCTGGC
TGGTTTATTGCTGATAAATCTGGAGCCGGTGAGCGTGGGTCTCGCGGTATCATTGCAGCACTGGGGCCAG
ATGGTAAGCCCTCCCGTATCGTAGTTATCTACACGACGGGGAGTCAGGCAACTATGGATGAACGAAATAG
ACAGATCGCTGAGATAGGTGCCTCACTGATTAAGCATTGGTAACTGTCAGACCAAGTTTACTCATATATA
CTTTAGATTGATTTAAAACTTCATTTTTAATTTAAAAGGATCTAGGTGAAGATCCTTTTTGATAATCTCA
TGACCAAAATCCCTTAACGTGAGTTTTCGTTCCACTGAGCGTCAGACCCCGTAGAAAAGATCAAAGGATC
TTCTTGAGATCCTTTTTTTCTGCGCGTAATCTGCTGCTTGCAAACAAAAAAACCACCGCTACCAGCGGTG
GTTTGTTTGCCGGATCAAGAGCTACCAACTCTTTTTCCGAAGGTAACTGGCTTCAGCAGAGCGCAGATAC
CAAATACTGTTCTTCTAGTGTAGCCGTAGTTAGGCCACCACTTCAAGAACTCTGTAGCACCGCCTACATA
CCTCGCTCTGCTAATCCTGTTACCAGTGGCTGCTGCCAGTGGCGATAAGTCGTGTCTTACCGGGTTGGAC
TCAAGACGATAGTTACCGGATAAGGCGCAGCGGTCGGGCTGAACGGGGGGTTCGTGCACACAGCCCAGCT
TGGAGCGAACGACCTACACCGAACTGAGATACCTACAGCGTGAGCTATGAGAAAGCGCCACGCTTCCCGA
AGGGAGAAAGGCGGACAGGTATCCGGTAAGCGGCAGGGTCGGAACAGGAGAGCGCACGAGGGAGCTTCCA
GGGGGAAACGCCTGGTATCTTTATAGTCCTGTCGGGTTTCGCCACCTCTGACTTGAGCGTCGATTTTTGT
GATGCTCGTCAGGGGGGCGGAGCCTATGGAAAAACGCCAGCAACGCGGCCTTTTTACGGTTCCTGGCCTT
TTGCTGGCCTTTTGCTCACATGT
